Addgene plasmid #41007: pEF5/FRT-DEST EVC2dW-Flag
Depositing lab: Rajat Rohatgi. Depositing organization: Stanford University. Publication: A Smoothened-Evc2 Complex Transduces the Hedgehog Signal at Primary Cilia. Dorn KV, Hughes CE, Rohatgi R. Dev Cell. 2012 Sep 12. pii: S1534-5807(12)00323-1. doi: 10.1016/j.devcel.2012.07.004. PubMed 22981989.
Backbone
  Vector backbone: pEF5/FRT/V5-DEST
  Backbone manufacturer: Invitrogen
  Backbone size w/o insert (bp): 7500
  Total vector size (bp): 11000
  Vector type: Mammalian Expression
  Selectable markers: Hygromycin
Growth in bacteria
  Bacterial resistance: Ampicillin, 100 μg/mL
  Growth temperature: 37°C
  Growth strain: DH5alpha
  Copy number: High Copy
Gene/Insert
  Gene/Insert name: Ellis van Creveld syndrome 2 (alt name: EVC2)
  Species: M. musculus (mouse)
  Insert size (bp): 3528
  Mutation: deleted amino acids 1177-1220
  Entrez Gene: EVC2 (a.k.a. LBN, WAD)
  Tag / fusion protein: Flag (C terminal on insert)
Terms and licenses: Academic/Nonprofit Terms; Industry Terms: Not Available to Industry
How to cite: pEF5/FRT-DEST EVC2dW-Flag was a gift from Rajat Rohatgi (Addgene plasmid # 41007 ; http://n2t.net/addgene:41007 ; RRID:Addgene_41007)
