[The description below was written by a language model from this plasmid's Addgene catalogue record.]
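Description:
pEF5/FRT-DEST EVC2dW-Flag is a mammalian expression plasmid of about 11 kb, built in the Invitrogen Gateway destination vector pEF5/FRT/V5-DEST (about 7.5 kb without insert). It is maintained in E. coli as a high-copy plasmid under ampicillin selection, and hygromycin is the recorded selectable marker for mammalian cells. No feature table accompanies the record, so individual elements are not itemised. From the backbone's name and standard design, expression is expected to be driven by the human EF-1α promoter. The vector also carries an FRT site, which allows Flp recombinase-mediated integration into a matching genomic FRT site in Flp-In host cell lines. In that system, hygromycin resistance normally becomes functional only after correct integration, which yields isogenic stable lines expressing the transgene from a single defined locus.

The insert is a roughly 3.5 kb coding sequence for mouse Evc2 (Ellis van Creveld syndrome 2, also known as limbin). It carries a deletion of amino acids 1177–1220 at the C-terminal end of the protein and is fused to a C-terminal Flag epitope for detection or immunoprecipitation. The "dW" in the name presumably refers to this deleted region, although the record does not define the abbreviation. It also does not say whether the backbone's V5 tag is read through, and the Flag is the only tag listed.

The associated publication concerns a Smoothened–Evc2 complex that transduces the Hedgehog signal at primary cilia. This fits use of the plasmid to express the truncated Evc2 in cultured cells, transiently or as a stable line, to test how loss of the C-terminal segment affects Evc2 function in Hedgehog signalling.
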