>Addgene plasmid #41007 | pEF5/FRT-DEST EVC2dW-Flag | addgene partial sequence | sequence record 55631 | BGH_rev
GAATCGAGACCGAGGAGAGGGTTAGGGATAGGCTTACCTTCGAACCGCGGGCCCTCTAGACTCGAGCGGC
CGCCACTGTGCTGGATATCAACCACTTTGTACAAGAAAGCTGGGTCTAGATATCTCGACTCACTTGTCAT
CGTCGTCCTTGTAATCTCCGCCAGATCCTGGTGTTCCGCCACGCGTGTCCATAGCGTCTGCCCCAGTGAT
GGGGATGGGAGCCAGTTCTCCAATGGGTTCTAGGGACAGGTGTGGCCAGCTTCCTTTCCCAGGAAACATC
ACCCTCTCCTGGACGGGAACATATATCTTCTTCAATATGCGCTCCTTCTTCTGGCGGGCCCAGAGCATCC
TCTCCAGTCCTTGACTCACCAGATCTGCTCTGAATCTGCTGTCCAAAACCTTCCACCAAACTTGGTGTTT
CCTCCTCTTGCTCTGCTCTGCCTGAGCCTGCTCACCACTGCTCTCATTCTCAGCTGTGTGGTCGGAGTGC
TTCTCACTGACTGCGTCCAGCAGGGCCAGTAGCTGAGGCTGTGAAGCCGCTGGAAGCACCACACTCAGGA
GTCGCAGTAGTGTGCTGCCTGGTACCATTGTCATCCTTGAGAGGTATGACACCAGCCTCAGTCCCTGGCT
GCAAAGGCTGGCCATGGTGTCAGCTTCAATGCTTTCCAGAGAATCTTCCAGCACCGCACCGTTCTGCCAC
TCCTCTCTCACCCTCTGCTGATGCTGCTCCAGCAGCTTCTGGCCCTTGTTCAGGGCTTGCCGCAGGATGG
CAGAGACCTGCCTTTCAGGAT
